Addgene plasmid #77646: XYLB gRNA (BRDN0001145571)
Purpose: 3rd generation lentiviral gRNA plasmid targeting human XYLB
Depositing lab: John Doench & David Root. Depositing organization: Broad Institute. Publication: Optimized sgRNA design to maximize activity and minimize off-target effects of CRISPR-Cas9. Doench JG, Fusi N, Sullender M, Hegde M, Vaimberg EW, Donovan KF, Smith I, Tothova Z, Wilen C, Orchard R, Virgin HW, Listgarten J, Root DE. Nat Biotechnol. 2016 Jan 18. doi: 10.1038/nbt.3437. PubMed 26780180.
Backbone
  Vector backbone: lentiGuide-Puro
  Backbone manufacturer: Zhang Lab (Addgene plasmid # 52963)
  Vector type: Mammalian Expression, Lentiviral, CRISPR
  Selectable markers: Puromycin
Growth in bacteria
  Bacterial resistance: Ampicillin, 100 μg/mL
  Growth temperature: 37°C
  Growth strain: DH5alpha
  Copy number: High Copy
Gene/Insert
  Gene/Insert name: XYLB (alt names: XYLB; NM_005108.3)
  gRNA/shRNA sequence: GGGTGGTGTTCATGTGCACA
  Species: H. sapiens (human)
  Entrez Gene: XYLB
  Promoter: hU6
  Cloning method: Unknown
  Sequencing primers: 5′ U6-F; 3′ pS2-R
Terms and licenses: Academic/Nonprofit Terms; Industry Terms: Not Available to Industry
Depositor comments: The gRNA was designed to target the following Genbank reference sequence(s): NM_005108.3. Note that this plasmid does NOT contain Cas9. It should be used in conjunction with lentiCas9-Blast (Addgene #52962) or otherwise with cell lines already expressing Cas9. Browse the full kinome gRNA library at http://www.addgene.org/pooled-library/broadgpp-human-kinome/ or visit http://www.broadinstitute.org/rnai/public/ for detailed protocols and information.
How to cite: XYLB gRNA (BRDN0001145571) was a gift from John Doench & David Root (Addgene plasmid # 77646 ; http://n2t.net/addgene:77646 ; RRID:Addgene_77646)
