[The description below was written by a language model from this plasmid's Addgene catalogue record and pLannotate feature annotations shown in this document.]
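Description:
XYLB gRNA (BRDN0001145571) is a third-generation lentiviral CRISPR guide plasmid built on the lentiGuide-Puro backbone, carrying a single guide RNA designed against human XYLB (reference transcript NM_005108.3). In bacteria it is maintained as a high-copy plasmid through a ColE1/pUC-type origin and selected with ampicillin via the β-lactamase gene. The backbone also retains an f1 origin, an SV40 origin and poly(A) signal, and remnants of lac and T7/T3 cloning-vector sequence that play no role in the payload.

The transfer cassette is framed by an RSV promoter fused to a truncated HIV-1 5' LTR and a self-inactivating ΔU3 3' LTR. This makes genomic RNA production Tat-independent and leaves the integrated provirus without LTR promoter activity. Between the LTRs lie the Ψ packaging signal with a partial gag sequence, the Rev response element for nuclear export of the unspliced genome, and a cPPT/CTS that aids nuclear import. The human U6 RNA polymerase III promoter drives the XYLB-specific spacer joined to the Streptococcus pyogenes Cas9 guide scaffold. Downstream, an EF-1α core promoter with its intron A expresses puromycin N-acetyltransferase, allowing selection of transduced mammalian cells, and a WPRE enhances transcript expression.

The plasmid does not encode Cas9, so it is meant for use with a separate Cas9 lentivector or in cells already expressing Cas9 to disrupt XYLB. It belongs to a human kinome gRNA collection built with optimized guide design rules.
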