Features (pLannotate 1.2.2; 29 found; start..end, strand, type, name):
     14..80      +  CDS            small t antigen (fragment): SV40 (simian virus 40) small t antigen
    106..317     +  promoter       EF-1α core promoter: core promoter for human elongation factor EF-1α
    318..1256    +  intron         EF-1α intron A: intron upstream of the start codon of human EF-1α
   1278..1877    +  CDS            PuroR (fragment): puromycin N-acetyltransferase; pac from Streptomyces; confers resistance to puromycin
   1893..2481    +  misc_feature   WPRE: woodchuck hepatitis virus posttranscriptional regulatory element
   2532..2551    +  misc_feature   cPPT/CTS (fragment): central polypurine tract and central termination sequence of HIV-1
   2553..2786    +  LTR            3' LTR (ΔU3): self-inactivating 3' long terminal repeat (LTR) from HIV-1
   2864..2985    +  polyA_signal   SV40 poly(A) signal: SV40 polyadenylation signal
   3025..3160    +  rep_origin     SV40 ori: SV40 origin of replication
   3181..3199    -  promoter       T7 promoter: promoter for bacteriophage T7 RNA polymerase
   3207..3362    +  CDS            lacZα (fragment): LacZα fragment of β-galactosidase; lacZ fragment
   3367..3795    +  rep_origin     f1 ori (sequence partly withheld): f1 bacteriophage origin of replication; arrow indicates direction of (+) strand synthesis
   3848..3952    +  promoter       AmpR promoter: bla
   3953..4813    +  CDS            AmpR: β-lactamase; bla; confers resistance to ampicillin, carbenicillin, and related antibiotics
   4984..5572    +  rep_origin     ori: high-copy-number ColE1/pMB1/pBR322/pUC origin of replication
   5755..5847    +  CDS            lacI (fragment): lac repressor; lacI; The lac repressor binds to the lac operator to inhibit transcription in E. coli. This inhibition can be relieved by adding lactose or isopropyl-β-D-thiogalactopyranoside (IPTG).
   5860..5881    +  protein_bind   CAP binding site: CAP binding activates transcription in the presence of cAMP. E. coli catabolite activator protein
   5896..5926    +  promoter       lac promoter: promoter for the E. coli lac operon
   5934..5950    +  protein_bind   lac operator: The lac repressor binds to the lac operator to inhibit transcription in E. coli. This inhibition can be relieved by adding lactose or isopropyl-β-D-thiogalactopyranoside (IPTG). lac repressor encoded by lacI
   5995..6013    +  promoter       T3 promoter: promoter for bacteriophage T3 RNA polymerase
   6041..6267    +  promoter       RSV promoter: Rous sarcoma virus enhancer/promoter
   6268..6448    +  LTR            5' LTR (truncated): truncated 5' long terminal repeat (LTR) from HIV-1
   6495..6620    +  misc_feature   HIV-1 Ψ: packaging signal of human immunodeficiency virus type 1
   6604..6967    +  CDS            HIV-1 gag (fragment): gag protein from human immunodeficiency virus 1; gag
   7113..7346    +  misc_feature   RRE: The Rev response element (RRE) of HIV-1 allows for Rev-dependent mRNA export from the nucleus to the cytoplasm.
   7723..7749    +  CDS            Rev (fragment): human immunodeficiency virus 1 (HIV-1) Rev protein; rev; enhances nuclear export of unspliced and incompletely spliced viral mRNAs
   7753..7993    +  promoter       U6 promoter: RNA polymerase III promoter for human U6 snRNA
   8023..8098    +  misc_RNA       gRNA scaffold: guide RNA scaffold for the Streptococcus pyogenes CRISPR/Cas9 system
   8154..8271    +  misc_feature   cPPT/CTS: central polypurine tract and central termination sequence of HIV-1
>Addgene plasmid #77646 | XYLB gRNA (BRDN0001145571) | addgene full sequence | sequence record 188162 | Addgene Assembled Sequence
CCCGGGTGCAAAGATGGATAAAGTTTTAAACAGAGAGGAATCTTTGCAGCTAATGGACCTTCTAGGTCTT
GAAAGGAGTGGGAATTGGCTCCGGTGCCCGTCAGTGGGCAGAGCGCACATCGCCCACAGTCCCCGAGAAG
TTGGGGGGAGGGGTCGGCAATTGATCCGGTGCCTAGAGAAGGTGGCGCGGGGTAAACTGGGAAAGTGATG
TCGTGTACTGGCTCCGCCTTTTTCCCGAGGGTGGGGGAGAACCGTATATAAGTGCAGTAGTCGCCGTGAA
CGTTCTTTTTCGCAACGGGTTTGCCGCCAGAACACAGGTAAGTGCCGTGTGTGGTTCCCGCGGGCCTGGC
CTCTTTACGGGTTATGGCCCTTGCGTGCCTTGAATTACTTCCACCTGGCTGCAGTACGTGATTCTTGATC
CCGAGCTTCGGGTTGGAAGTGGGTGGGAGAGTTCGAGGCCTTGCGCTTAAGGAGCCCCTTCGCCTCGTGC
TTGAGTTGAGGCCTGGCCTGGGCGCTGGGGCCGCCGCGTGCGAATCTGGTGGCACCTTCGCGCCTGTCTC
GCTGCTTTCGATAAGTCTCTAGCCATTTAAAATTTTTGATGACCTGCTGCGACGCTTTTTTTCTGGCAAG
ATAGTCTTGTAAATGCGGGCCAAGATCTGCACACTGGTATTTCGGTTTTTGGGGCCGCGGGCGGCGACGG
GGCCCGTGCGTCCCAGCGCACATGTTCGGCGAGGCGGGGCCTGCGAGCGCGGCCACCGAGAATCGGACGG
GGGTAGTCTCAAGCTGGCCGGCCTGCTCTGGTGCCTGGCCTCGCGCCGCCGTGTATCGCCCCGCCCTGGG
CGGCAAGGCTGGCCCGGTCGGCACCAGTTGCGTGAGCGGAAAGATGGCCGCTTCCCGGCCCTGCTGCAGG
GAGCTCAAAATGGAGGACGCGGCGCTCGGGAGAGCGGGCGGGTGAGTCACCCACACAAAGGAAAAGGGCC
TTTCCGTCCTCAGCCGTCGCTTCATGTGACTCCACGGAGTACCGGGCGCCGTCCAGGCACCTCGATTAGT
TCTCGAGCTTTTGGAGTACGTCGTCTTTAGGTTGGGGGGAGGGGTTTTATGCGATGGAGTTTCCCCACAC
TGAGTGGGTGGAGACTGAAGTTAGGCCAGCTTGGCACTTGATGTAATTCTCCTTGGAATTTGCCCTTTTT
GAGTTTGGATCTTGGTTCATTCTCAAGCCTCAGACAGTGGTTCAAAGTTTTTTTCTTCCATTTCAGGTGT
CGTGACGTACGGCCACCATGACCGAGTACAAGCCCACGGTGCGCCTCGCCACCCGCGACGACGTCCCCAG
GGCCGTACGCACCCTCGCCGCCGCGTTCGCCGACTACCCCGCCACGCGCCACACCGTCGATCCGGACCGC
CACATCGAGCGGGTCACCGAGCTGCAAGAACTCTTCCTCACGCGCGTCGGGCTCGACATCGGCAAGGTGT
GGGTCGCGGACGACGGCGCCGCCGTGGCGGTCTGGACCACGCCGGAGAGCGTCGAAGCGGGGGCGGTGTT
CGCCGAGATCGGCCCGCGCATGGCCGAGTTGAGCGGTTCCCGGCTGGCCGCGCAGCAACAGATGGAAGGC
CTCCTGGCGCCGCACCGGCCCAAGGAGCCCGCGTGGTTCCTGGCCACCGTCGGAGTCTCGCCCGACCACC
AGGGCAAGGGTCTGGGCAGCGCCGTCGTGCTCCCCGGAGTGGAGGCGGCCGAGCGCGCCGGGGTGCCCGC
CTTCCTGGAGACCTCCGCGCCCCGCAACCTCCCCTTCTACGAGCGGCTCGGCTTCACCGTCACCGCCGAC
GTCGAGGTGCCCGAAGGACCGCGCACCTGGTGCATGACCCGCAAGCCCGGTGCCTGAACGCGTTAAGTCG
ACAATCAACCTCTGGATTACAAAATTTGTGAAAGATTGACTGGTATTCTTAACTATGTTGCTCCTTTTAC
GCTATGTGGATACGCTGCTTTAATGCCTTTGTATCATGCTATTGCTTCCCGTATGGCTTTCATTTTCTCC
TCCTTGTATAAATCCTGGTTGCTGTCTCTTTATGAGGAGTTGTGGCCCGTTGTCAGGCAACGTGGCGTGG
TGTGCACTGTGTTTGCTGACGCAACCCCCACTGGTTGGGGCATTGCCACCACCTGTCAGCTCCTTTCCGG
GACTTTCGCTTTCCCCCTCCCTATTGCCACGGCGGAACTCATCGCCGCCTGCCTTGCCCGCTGCTGGACA
GGGGCTCGGCTGTTGGGCACTGACAATTCCGTGGTGTTGTCGGGGAAATCATCGTCCTTTCCTTGGCTGC
TCGCCTGTGTTGCCACCTGGATTCTGCGCGGGACGTCCTTCTGCTACGTCCCTTCGGCCCTCAATCCAGC
GGACCTTCCTTCCCGCGGCCTGCTGCCGGCTCTGCGGCCTCTTCCGCGTCTTCGCCTTCGCCCTCAGACG
AGTCGGATCTCCCTTTGGGCCGCCTCCCCGCGTCGACTTTAAGACCAATGACTTACAAGGCAGCTGTAGA
TCTTAGCCACTTTTTAAAAGAAAAGGGGGGACTGGAAGGGCTAATTCACTCCCAACGAAGACAAGATCTG
CTTTTTGCTTGTACTGGGTCTCTCTGGTTAGACCAGATCTGAGCCTGGGAGCTCTCTGGCTAACTAGGGA
ACCCACTGCTTAAGCCTCAATAAAGCTTGCCTTGAGTGCTTCAAGTAGTGTGTGCCCGTCTGTTGTGTGA
CTCTGGTAACTAGAGATCCCTCAGACCCTTTTAGTCAGTGTGGAAAATCTCTAGCAGTACGTATAGTAGT
TCATGTCATCTTATTATTCAGTATTTATAACTTGCAAAGAAATGAATATCAGAGAGTGAGAGGAACTTGT
TTATTGCAGCTTATAATGGTTACAAATAAAGCAATAGCATCACAAATTTCACAAATAAAGCATTTTTTTC
ACTGCATTCTAGTTGTGGTTTGTCCAAACTCATCAATGTATCTTATCATGTCTGGCTCTAGCTATCCCGC
CCCTAACTCCGCCCATCCCGCCCCTAACTCCGCCCAGTTCCGCCCATTCTCCGCCCCATGGCTGACTAAT
TTTTTTTATTTATGCAGAGGCCGAGGCCGCCTCGGCCTCTGAGCTATTCCAGAAGTAGTGAGGAGGCTTT
TTTGGAGGCCTAGGGACGTACCCAATTCGCCCTATAGTGAGTCGTATTACGCGCGCTCACTGGCCGTCGT
TTTACAACGTCGTGACTGGGAAAACCCTGGCGTTACCCAACTTAATCGCCTTGCAGCACATCCCCCTTTC
GCCAGCTGGCGTAATAGCGAAGAGGCCCGCACCGATCGCCCTTCCCAACAGTTGCGCAGCCTGAATGGCG
AATGGG
[124 nt withheld, positions 3367-3490]
C
[91 nt withheld, positions 3492-3582]
A
[49 nt withheld, positions 3584-3632]
CCTTTGACGTTGGAGTCCACGTTCTTT
[37 nt withheld, positions 3660-3696]
ACCCTATCTCGGTCTATTCTTTTGATTTATAAGGGATTTTGCCGATTTCGGCCTATTGGTTAAAAAATGA
GCTGATTTAACAAAAATTTAACGCGAATTTTAACAAAATATTAACGCTTACAATTTAGGTGGCACTTTTC
GGGGAAATGTGCGCGGAACCCCTATTTGTTTATTTTTCTAAATACATTCAAATATGTATCCGCTCATGAG
ACAATAACCCTGATAAATGCTTCAATAATATTGAAAAAGGAAGAGTATGAGTATTCAACATTTCCGTGTC
GCCCTTATTCCCTTTTTTGCGGCATTTTGCCTTCCTGTTTTTGCTCACCCAGAAACGCTGGTGAAAGTAA
AAGATGCTGAAGATCAGTTGGGTGCACGAGTGGGTTACATCGAACTGGATCTCAACAGCGGTAAGATCCT
TGAGAGTTTTCGCCCCGAAGAACGTTTTCCAATGATGAGCACTTTTAAAGTTCTGCTATGTGGCGCGGTA
TTATCCCGTATTGACGCCGGGCAAGAGCAACTCGGTCGCCGCATACACTATTCTCAGAATGACTTGGTTG
AGTACTCACCAGTCACAGAAAAGCATCTTACGGATGGCATGACAGTAAGAGAATTATGCAGTGCTGCCAT
AACCATGAGTGATAACACTGCGGCCAACTTACTTCTGACAACGATCGGAGGACCGAAGGAGCTAACCGCT
TTTTTGCACAACATGGGGGATCATGTAACTCGCCTTGATCGTTGGGAACCGGAGCTGAATGAAGCCATAC
CAAACGACGAGCGTGACACCACGATGCCTGTAGCAATGGCAACAACGTTGCGCAAACTATTAACTGGCGA
ACTACTTACTCTAGCTTCCCGGCAACAATTAATAGACTGGATGGAGGCGGATAAAGTTGCAGGACCACTT
CTGCGCTCGGCCCTTCCGGCTGGCTGGTTTATTGCTGATAAATCTGGAGCCGGTGAGCGTGGGTCTCGCG
GTATCATTGCAGCACTGGGGCCAGATGGTAAGCCCTCCCGTATCGTAGTTATCTACACGACGGGGAGTCA
GGCAACTATGGATGAACGAAATAGACAGATCGCTGAGATAGGTGCCTCACTGATTAAGCATTGGTAACTG
TCAGACCAAGTTTACTCATATATACTTTAGATTGATTTAAAACTTCATTTTTAATTTAAAAGGATCTAGG
TGAAGATCCTTTTTGATAATCTCATGACCAAAATCCCTTAACGTGAGTTTTCGTTCCACTGAGCGTCAGA
CCCCGTAGAAAAGATCAAAGGATCTTCTTGAGATCCTTTTTTTCTGCGCGTAATCTGCTGCTTGCAAACA
AAAAAACCACCGCTACCAGCGGTGGTTTGTTTGCCGGATCAAGAGCTACCAACTCTTTTTCCGAAGGTAA
CTGGCTTCAGCAGAGCGCAGATACCAAATACTGTTCTTCTAGTGTAGCCGTAGTTAGGCCACCACTTCAA
GAACTCTGTAGCACCGCCTACATACCTCGCTCTGCTAATCCTGTTACCAGTGGCTGCTGCCAGTGGCGAT
AAGTCGTGTCTTACCGGGTTGGACTCAAGACGATAGTTACCGGATAAGGCGCAGCGGTCGGGCTGAACGG
GGGGTTCGTGCACACAGCCCAGCTTGGAGCGAACGACCTACACCGAACTGAGATACCTACAGCGTGAGCT
ATGAGAAAGCGCCACGCTTCCCGAAGGGAGAAAGGCGGACAGGTATCCGGTAAGCGGCAGGGTCGGAACA
GGAGAGCGCACGAGGGAGCTTCCAGGGGGAAACGCCTGGTATCTTTATAGTCCTGTCGGGTTTCGCCACC
TCTGACTTGAGCGTCGATTTTTGTGATGCTCGTCAGGGGGGCGGAGCCTATGGAAAAACGCCAGCAACGC
GGCCTTTTTACGGTTCCTGGCCTTTTGCTGGCCTTTTGCTCACATGTTCTTTCCTGCGTTATCCCCTGAT
TCTGTGGATAACCGTATTACCGCCTTTGAGTGAGCTGATACCGCTCGCCGCAGCCGAACGACCGAGCGCA
GCGAGTCAGTGAGCGAGGAAGCGGAAGAGCGCCCAATACGCAAACCGCCTCTCCCCGCGCGTTGGCCGAT
TCATTAATGCAGCTGGCACGACAGGTTTCCCGACTGGAAAGCGGGCAGTGAGCGCAACGCAATTAATGTG
AGTTAGCTCACTCATTAGGCACCCCAGGCTTTACACTTTATGCTTCCGGCTCGTATGTTGTGTGGAATTG
TGAGCGGATAACAATTTCACACAGGAAACAGCTATGACCATGATTACGCCAAGCGCGCAATTAACCCTCA
CTAAAGGGAACAAAAGCTGGAGCTGCAAGCTTAATGTAGTCTTATGCAATACTCTTGTAGTCTTGCAACA
TGGTAACGATGAGTTAGCAACATGCCTTACAAGGAGAGAAAAAGCACCGTGCATGCCGATTGGTGGAAGT
AAGGTGGTACGATCGTGCCTTATTAGGAAGGCAACAGACGGGTCTGACATGGATTGGACGAACCACTGAA
TTGCCGCATTGCAGAGATATTGTATTTAAGTGCCTAGCTCGATACATAAACGGGTCTCTCTGGTTAGACC
AGATCTGAGCCTGGGAGCTCTCTGGCTAACTAGGGAACCCACTGCTTAAGCCTCAATAAAGCTTGCCTTG
AGTGCTTCAAGTAGTGTGTGCCCGTCTGTTGTGTGACTCTGGTAACTAGAGATCCCTCAGACCCTTTTAG
TCAGTGTGGAAAATCTCTAGCAGTGGCGCCCGAACAGGGACTTGAAAGCGAAAGGGAAACCAGAGGAGCT
CTCTCGACGCAGGACTCGGCTTGCTGAAGCGCGCACGGCAAGAGGCGAGGGGCGGCGACTGGTGAGTACG
CCAAAAATTTTGACTAGCGGAGGCTAGAAGGAGAGAGATGGGTGCGAGAGCGTCAGTATTAAGCGGGGGA
GAATTAGATCGCGATGGGAAAAAATTCGGTTAAGGCCAGGGGGAAAGAAAAAATATAAATTAAAACATAT
AGTATGGGCAAGCAGGGAGCTAGAACGATTCGCAGTTAATCCTGGCCTGTTAGAAACATCAGAAGGCTGT
AGACAAATACTGGGACAGCTACAACCATCCCTTCAGACAGGATCAGAAGAACTTAGATCATTATATAATA
CAGTAGCAACCCTCTATTGTGTGCATCAAAGGATAGAGATAAAAGACACCAAGGAAGCTTTAGACAAGAT
AGAGGAAGAGCAAAACAAAAGTAAGACCACCGCACAGCAAGCGGCCGCTGATCTTCAGACCTGGAGGAGG
AGATATGAGGGACAATTGGAGAAGTGAATTATATAAATATAAAGTAGTAAAAATTGAACCATTAGGAGTA
GCACCCACCAAGGCAAAGAGAAGAGTGGTGCAGAGAGAAAAAAGAGCAGTGGGAATAGGAGCTTTGTTCC
TTGGGTTCTTGGGAGCAGCAGGAAGCACTATGGGCGCAGCGTCAATGACGCTGACGGTACAGGCCAGACA
ATTATTGTCTGGTATAGTGCAGCAGCAGAACAATTTGCTGAGGGCTATTGAGGCGCAACAGCATCTGTTG
CAACTCACAGTCTGGGGCATCAAGCAGCTCCAGGCAAGAATCCTGGCTGTGGAAAGATACCTAAAGGATC
AACAGCTCCTGGGGATTTGGGGTTGCTCTGGAAAACTCATTTGCACCACTGCTGTGCCTTGGAATGCTAG
TTGGAGTAATAAATCTCTGGAACAGATTTGGAATCACACGACCTGGATGGAGTGGGACAGAGAAATTAAC
AATTACACAAGCTTAATACACTCCTTAATTGAAGAATCGCAAAACCAGCAAGAAAAGAATGAACAAGAAT
TATTGGAATTAGATAAATGGGCAAGTTTGTGGAATTGGTTTAACATAACAAATTGGCTGTGGTATATAAA
ATTATTCATAATGATAGTAGGAGGCTTGGTAGGTTTAAGAATAGTTTTTGCTGTACTTTCTATAGTGAAT
AGAGTTAGGCAGGGATATTCACCATTATCGTTTCAGACCCACCTCCCAACCCCGAGGGGACCCAGAGAGG
GCCTATTTCCCATGATTCCTTCATATTTGCATATACGATACAAGGCTGTTAGAGAGATAATTAGAATTAA
TTTGACTGTAAACACAAAGATATTAGTACAAAATACGTGACGTAGAAAGTAATAATTTCTTGGGTAGTTT
GCAGTTTTAAAATTATGTTTTAAAATGGACTATCATATGCTTACCGTAACTTGAAAGTATTTCGATTTCT
TGGCTTTATATATCTTGTGGAAAGGACGAAACACCGGGGTGGTGTTCATGTGCACAGTTTTAGAGCTAGA
AATAGCAAGTTAAAATAAGGCTAGTCCGTTATCAACTTGAAAAAGTGGCACCGAGTCGGTGCTTTTTTAA
GCTTGGCGTAACTAGATCTTGAGACAAATGGCAGTATTCATCCACAATTTTAAAAGAAAAGGGGGGATTG
GGGGGTACAGTGCAGGGGAAAGAATAGTAGACATAATAGCAACAGACATACAAACTAAAGAATTACAAAA
ACAAATTACAAAAATTCAAAATTTTCGGGTTTATTACAGGGACAGCAGAGATCCACTTTGGCGCCGGCTC
GAGGGGG
