>Addgene plasmid #77646 | XYLB gRNA (BRDN0001145571) | depositor partial sequence | sequence record 145106 | Target Sequence
GGGTGGTGTTCATGTGCACA
