>Addgene plasmid #77646 | XYLB gRNA (BRDN0001145571) | addgene partial sequence | sequence record 188161 | hU6-F
CGTAGAAAGTAATAATTTCTTGGGTAGTTTGCAGTTTTAAAATTATGTTTTAAAATGGACTATCATATGC
TTACCGTAACTTGAAAGTATTTCGATTTCTTGGCTTTATATATCTTGTGGAAAGGACGAAACACCGGGGT
GGTGTTCATGTGCACAGTTTTAGAGCTAGAAATAGCAAGTTAAAATAAGGCTAGTCCGTTATCAACTTGA
AAAAGTGGCACCGAGTCGGTGCTTTTTTAAGCTTGGCGTAACTAGATCTTGAGACAAATGGCAGTATTCA
TCCACAATTTTAAAAGAAAAGGGGGGATTGGGGGGTACAGTGCAGGGGAAAGAATAGTAGACATAATAGC
AACAGACATACAAACTAAAGAATTACAAAAACAAATTACAAAAATTCAAAATTTTCGGGTTTATTACAGG
GACAGCAGAGATCCACTTTGGCGCCGGCTCGAGGGGGCCCGGGTGCAAAGATGGATAAAGTTTTAAACAG
AGAGGAATCTTTGCAGCTAATGGACCTTCTAGGTCTTGAAAGGAGTGGGAATTGGCTCCGGTGCCCGTCA
GTGGGCAGAG
